Addgene plasmid #47598: pKK233-hCaM
Depositing lab: Emanuel Strehler. Depositing organization: Mayo Foundation for Medical Education and Research. Publication: Characterization of the human calmodulin-like protein expressed in Escherichia coli. Rhyner JA, Koller M, Durussel-Gerber I, Cox JA, Strehler EE. Biochemistry. 1992 Dec 29;31(51):12826-32. 10.1021/bi00166a017 PubMed 1334432.
Backbone
  Vector backbone: pKK233-2
  Backbone manufacturer: Pharmacia
  Backbone size w/o insert (bp): 4580
  Vector type: Bacterial Expression
Growth in bacteria
  Bacterial resistance: Ampicillin, 100 μg/mL
  Growth temperature: 37°C
  Growth strain: DH5alpha
  Copy number: Unknown
Gene/Insert
  Gene/Insert name: CaM (alt names: CALM3; HGNC:1449)
  Species: H. sapiens (human)
  Insert size (bp): 489
  Mutation: contains 469 bp fragment (nt 92-559)
  Entrez Gene: CALM3 (a.k.a. CALM, CAM1, CAM2, CAMB, CPVT6, CaM, CaMIII, HEL-S-72, LQT16, PHKD, PHKD3)
  Promoter: trc
  Cloning method: Restriction Enzyme; 5′ cloning site NcoI (not destroyed); 3′ cloning site HindIII (not destroyed)
  Sequencing primers: 5′ M13pUC-Rev; 3′ pBAD-R
Terms and licenses: Academic/Nonprofit Terms; Industry Terms: Not Available to Industry
How to cite: pKK233-hCaM was a gift from Emanuel Strehler (Addgene plasmid # 47598 ; http://n2t.net/addgene:47598 ; RRID:Addgene_47598)
