[The description below was written by a language model from this plasmid's Addgene catalogue record and pLannotate feature annotations shown in this document.]
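Description:
pKK233-hCaM is a bacterial expression plasmid for producing human calmodulin in Escherichia coli, built on the pKK233-2 backbone (Pharmacia). The sequenced record is 5,068 nt. It replicates from a ColE1/pMB1-type origin and retains the pBR322-derived bom site and rop gene, which generally keep copy number moderate, although the catalogue lists copy number as unknown. Selection is by ampicillin through the bla (AmpR) gene with its own promoter. Only fragments of the tetracycline resistance gene and its promoter remain, so tetracycline resistance is not expected to be functional.

The insert is a human calmodulin cDNA fragment, catalogued as CALM3 and cloned between NcoI and HindIII sites that are both preserved. The automated annotation labels the roughly 450 bp open reading frame as CALM1. This is not a real conflict, because the human CALM genes encode the same calmodulin protein and a protein-level match cannot tell them apart. The catalogue gives slightly inconsistent insert sizes (489 bp overall, and a 469 bp fragment covering nt 92–559), and the record does not explain the difference. No epitope or purification tag is annotated, so the protein appears to be expressed in native form.

Transcription is driven by the strong hybrid trc promoter with an adjacent lac operator, which makes expression repressible by Lac repressor and inducible with IPTG. No lacI gene is annotated on the plasmid, so the repressor would have to come from the host. Downstream, a 5S rRNA segment and the rrnB T1 and T2 terminators stop transcription and insulate the rest of the plasmid. The associated publication concerns the characterisation of a human calmodulin-like protein expressed in E. coli, which suggests this plasmid supplied recombinant calmodulin for biochemical comparison.
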