Features (pLannotate 1.2.2; 15 found; start..end, strand, type, name):
     14..31      +  promoter       tet promoter (fragment): E. coli promoter for tetracycline efflux protein gene
    204..233     +  promoter       trc promoter: strong E. coli promoter; hybrid between the trp and lac UV5 promoters
    241..257     +  protein_bind   lac operator: The lac repressor binds to the lac operator to inhibit transcription in E. coli. This inhibition can be relieved by adding lactose or isopropyl-β-D-thiogalactopyranoside (IPTG). lac repressor encoded by lacI
    278..724     +  CDS            CALM1 (sequence withheld): CALM1_HUMAN - Also known as CALM, CAM, CAM1. Experimental evidence at protein level: Swiss-Prot protein existence level 1. (Microbial infection) Required for Legionella pneumophila SidJ glutamylase activity. From Homo sapiens (Human).
    737..761     +  misc_feature   MCS (fragment): pUC18/19 multiple cloning site
    854..969     +  ncRNA          5S rRNA: Accession: RF00001 - 5S ribosomal RNA
    973..1059    +  terminator     rrnB T1 terminator: Escherichia coli rrnB; transcription terminator T1 from the E. coli rrnB gene
   1151..1178    +  terminator     rrnB T2 terminator: transcription terminator T2 from the E. coli rrnB gene
   1198..1289    +  promoter       AmpR promoter: bla
   1290..2150    +  CDS            AmpR: β-lactamase; bla; confers resistance to ampicillin, carbenicillin, and related antibiotics
   2321..2909    +  rep_origin     ori: high-copy-number ColE1/pMB1/pBR322/pUC origin of replication
   3095..3235    -  misc_feature   bom: basis of mobility region from pBR322
   3337..3528    -  CDS            rop: Rop protein, which maintains plasmids at low copy number; rop
   3545..3925    +  CDS            YPB1_ECOLX: Protein predicted: Swiss-Prot protein existence level 4. From Escherichia coli.
   4167..5068    -  CDS            TcR (fragment): tetracycline efflux protein; tet; confers resistance to tetracycline
>Addgene plasmid #47598 | pKK233-hCaM | depositor full sequence | sequence record 67925 | Full Sequence
GGAATTCTCATGTTTGACAGCTTATCATCGACTGCACGGTGCACCAATGCTTCTGGCGTCAGGCAGCCAT
CGGAAGCTGTGGATTGGCTGTGCAGGTCGTAAATCACTGCATAATTCGTGTCGCTCAAGGCGCACTCCCG
TTCTGGATAATGTTTTTTGCGCCGACATATAAACGGTTCTGGCAAATATTCTGAAATGAGCTGTTGACAA
TTAATCATCCGGCTCGTATAATGTGTGGAATTGTGAGCGGATAACAATTTCACACAGGAAACAGACC
[447 nt withheld, positions 278-724]
TGAAGGCCCCCCGGGATCCTCTAGAGTCGACCTGCAGCCCAAGCTTGGCTGTTTTGGCGGATGAGAGAAG
ATTTTCAGCCTGATACAGATTAAATCAGAACGCAGAAGCGGTCTGATAAAACAGAATTTGCCTGGCGGCA
GTAGCGCGGTGGTCCCACCTGACCCCATGCCGAACTCAGAAGTGAAACGCCGTAGCGCCGATGGTAGTGT
GGGGTCTCCCCATGCGAGAGTAGGGAACTGCCAGGCATCAAATAAAACGAAAGGCTCAGTCGAAAGACTG
GGCCTTTCGTTTTATCTGTTGTTTGTCGGTGAACGCTCTCCTGAGTAGGACAAATCCGCCGGGAGCGGAT
TTGAACGTTGCGAAGCAACGGCCCGGAGGGTGGCGGGCAGGACGCCCGCCATAAACTGCCAGGCATCAAA
TTAAGCAGAAGGCCATCCTGACGGATGGCCTTTTTGCGTTTCTACAAACTCTTTTTGTTTATTTTTCTAA
ATACATTCAAATATGTATCCGCTCATGAGACAATAACCCTGATAAATGCTTCAATAATATTGAAAAAGGA
AGAGTATGAGTATTCAACATTTCCGTGTCGCCCTTATTCCCTTTTTTGCGGCATTTTGCCTTCCTGTTTT
TGCTCACCCAGAAACGCTGGTGAAAGTAAAAGATGCTGAAGATCAGTTGGGTGCACGAGTGGGTTACATC
GAACTGGATCTCAACAGCGGTAAGATCCTTGAGAGTTTTCGCCCCGAAGAACGTTTTCCAATGATGAGCA
CTTTTAAAGTTCTGCTATGTGGCGCGGTATTATCCCGTGTTGACGCCGGGCAAGAGCAACTCGGTCGCCG
CATACACTATTCTCAGAATGACTTGGTTGAGTACTCACCAGTCACAGAAAAGCATCTTACGGATGGCATG
ACAGTAAGAGAATTATGCAGTGCTGCCATAACCATGAGTGATAACACTGCGGCCAACTTACTTCTGACAA
CGATCGGAGGACCGAAGGAGCTAACCGCTTTTTTGCACAACATGGGGGATCATGTAACTCGCCTTGATCG
TTGGGAACCGGAGCTGAATGAAGCCATACCAAACGACGAGCGTGACACCACGATGCCTGTAGCAATGGCA
ACAACGTTGCGCAAACTATTAACTGGCGAACTACTTACTCTAGCTTCCCGGCAACAATTAATAGACTGGA
TGGAGGCGGATAAAGTTGCAGGACCACTTCTGCGCTCGGCCCTTCCGGCTGGCTGGTTTATTGCTGATAA
ATCTGGAGCCGGTGAGCGTGGGTCTCGCGGTATCATTGCAGCACTGGGGCCAGATGGTAAGCCCTCCCGT
ATCGTAGTTATCTACACGACGGGGAGTCAGGCAACTATGGATGAACGAAATAGACAGATCGCTGAGATAG
GTGCCTCACTGATTAAGCATTGGTAACTGTCAGACCAAGTTTACTCATATATACTTTAGATTGATTTAAA
ACTTCATTTTTAATTTAAAAGGATCTAGGTGAAGATCCTTTTTGATAATCTCATGACCAAAATCCCTTAA
CGTGAGTTTTCGTTCCACTGAGCGTCAGACCCCGTAGAAAAGATCAAAGGATCTTCTTGAGATCCTTTTT
TTCTGCGCGTAATCTGCTGCTTGCAAACAAAAAAACCACCGCTACCAGCGGTGGTTTGTTTGCCGGATCA
AGAGCTACCAACTCTTTTTCCGAAGGTAACTGGCTTCAGCAGAGCGCAGATACCAAATACTGTCCTTCTA
GTGTAGCCGTAGTTAGGCCACCACTTCAAGAACTCTGTAGCACCGCCTACATACCTCGCTCTGCTAATCC
TGTTACCAGTGGCTGCTGCCAGTGGCGATAAGTCGTGTCTTACCGGGTTGGACTCAAGACGATAGTTACC
GGATAAGGCGCAGCGGTCGGGCTGAACGGGGGGTTCGTGCACACAGCCCAGCTTGGAGCGAACGACCTAC
ACCGAACTGAGATACCTACAGCGTGAGCTATGAGAAAGCGCCACGCTTCCCGAAGGGAGAAAGGCGGACA
GGTATCCGGTAAGCGGCAGGGTCGGAACAGGAGAGCGCACGAGGGAGCTTCCAGGGGGAAACGCCTGGTA
TCTTTATAGTCCTGTCGGGTTTCGCCACCTCTGACTTGAGCGTCGATTTTTGTGATGCTCGTCAGGGGGG
CGGAGCCTATGGAAAAACGCCAGCAACGCGGCCTTTTTACGGTTCCTGGCCTTTTGCTGGCCTTTTGCTC
ACATGTTCTTTCCTGCGTTATCCCCTGATTCTGTGGATAACCGTATTACCGCCTTTGAGTGAGCTGATAC
CGCTCGCCGCAGCCGAACGACCGAGCGCAGCGAGTCAGTGAGCGAGGAAGCGGAAGAGCGCCTGATGCGG
TATTTTCTCCTTACGCATCTGTGCGGTATTTCACACCGCATATGGTGCACTCTCAGTACAATCTGCTCTG
ATGCCGCATAGTTAAGCCAGTATACACTCCGCTATCGCTACGTGACTGGGTCATGGCTGCGCCCCGACAC
CCGCCAACACCCGCTGACGCGCCCTGACGGGCTTGTCTGCTCCCGGCATCCGCTTACAGACAAGCTGTGA
CCGTCTCCGGGAGCTGCATGTGTCAGAGGTTTTCACCGTCATCACCGAAACGCGCGAGGCAGCTGCGGTA
AAGCTCATCAGCGTGGTCGTGAAGCGATTCACAGATGTCTGCCTGTTCATCCGCGTCCAGCTCGTTGAGT
TTCTCCAGAAGCGTTAATGTCTGGCTTCTGATAAAGCGGGCCATGTTAAGGGCGGTTTTTTCCTGTTTGG
TCACTGATGCCTCCGTGTAAGGGGGATTTCTGTTCATGGGGGTAATGATACCGATGAAACGAGAGAGGAT
GCTCACGATACGGGTTACTGATGATGAACATGCCCGGTTACTGGAACGTTGTGAGGGTAAACAACTGGCG
GTATGGATGCGGCGGGACCAGAGAAAAATCACTCAGGGTCAATGCCAGCGCTTCGTTAATACAGATGTAG
GTGTTCCACAGGGTAGCCAGCAGCATCCTGCGATGCAGATCCGGAACATAATGGTGCAGGGCGCTGACTT
CCGCGTTTCCAGACTTTACGAAACACGGAAACCGAAGACCATTCATGTTGTTGCTCAGGTCGCAGACGTT
TTGCAGCAGCAGTCGCTTCACGTTCGCTCGCGTATCGGTGATTCATTCTGCTAACCAGTAAGGCAACCCC
GCCAGCCTAGCCGGGTCCTCAACGACAGGAGCACGATCATGCGCACCCGTGGCCAGGACCCAACGCTGCC
CGAGATGCGCCGCGTGCGGCTGCTGGAGATGGCGGACGCGATGGATATGTTCTGCCAAGGGTTGGTTTGC
GCATTCACAGTTCTCCGCAAGAATTGATTGGCTCCAATTCTTGGAGTGGTGAATCCGTTAGCGAGGTGCC
GCCGGCTTCCATTCAGGTCGAGGTGGCCCGGCTCCATGCACCGCGACGCAACGCGGGGAGGCAGACAAGG
TATAGGGCGGCGCCTACAATCCATGCCAACCCGTTCCATGTGCTCGCCGAGGCGGCATAAATCGCCGTGA
CGATCAGCGGTCCAGTGATCGAAGTTAGGCTGGTAAGAGCCGCGAGCGATCCTTGAAGCTGTCCCTGATG
GTCGTCATCTACCTGCCTGGACAGCATGGCCTGCAACGCGGGCATCCCGATGCCGCCGGAAGCGAGAAGA
ATCATAATGGGGAAGGCCATCCAGCCTCGCGTCGCGAACGCCAGCAAGACGTAGCCCAGCGCGTCGGCCG
CCATGCCGGCGATAATGGCCTGCTTCTCGCCGAAACGTTTGGTGGCGGGACCAGTGACGAAGGCTTGAGC
GAGGGCGTGCAAGATTCCGAATACCGCAAGCGACAGGCCGATCATCGTCGCGCTCCAGCGAAAGCGGTCC
TCGCCGAAAATGACCCAGAGCGCTGCCGGCACCTGTCCTACGAGTTGCATGATAAAGAAGACAGTCATAA
GTGCGGCGACGATAGTCATGCCCCGCGCCCACCGGAAGGAGCTGACTGGGTTGAAGGCTCTCAAGGGCAT
CGGTCGACGCTCTCCCTTATGCGACTCCTGCATTAGGAAGCAGCCCAGTAGTAGGTTGAGGCCGTTGAGC
ACCGCCGCCGCAAGGAATGGTGCATGCAAGGAGATGGCGCCCAACAGTCCCCCGGCCACGGGGCCTGCCA
CCATACCCACGCCGAAACAAGCGCTCATGAGCCCGAAGTGGCGAGCCCGATCTTCCCCATCGGTGATGTC
GGCGATATAGGCGCCAGCAACCGCACCTGTGGCGCCGGTGATGCCGGCCACGATGCGTCCGGCGTAGAGG
ATCC
