>Addgene plasmid #47598 | pKK233-hCaM | addgene partial sequence | sequence record 69596 | M13-pUC-Rev
[423 nt withheld, positions 1-423]
TGAAGGCCCCCCGGGGATCCTCTAGAGTCGACCTGCAGCCCAAGCTTGGCTGTTTTGGCGGATGAGAGAA
GATTTTCAGCCTGATACAGATTAAATCAGAACGCAGAAGCGGTCTGATAAAACAGAATTTGCCTGGCGGC
AGTAGCGCGGTGGTCCCACCTGACCCCATGCCGAACTCAGAAGTGAAACGCCGTAGCGCCGATGGTAGTG
TGGGGTCTCCCCATGCGAGAGTAGGGAACTGCCAGGCATCAAATAAAACGAAAGGCTCAGTCGAAAGACT
GGGCCTTTCGTTTTATCTGTTGTTTGTCGGTGAACGCTCTCCTGAGTAGGACAAATCCGCCGGGAGCGGA
TTTGAACGTTGCGAAG
